Addgene plasmid #154807: pGBW-m4258309
Purpose: Mammalian expression plasmid for SARS-CoV-2 ORF6 protein
Depositing lab: Ginkgo Bioworks & Benjie Chen.
Backbone
  Vector backbone: pTwist_CMV_Puro_6 with AarI site removed
  Backbone size w/o insert (bp): 6080
  Vector type: Mammalian Expression
  Selectable markers: Puromycin
Growth in bacteria
  Bacterial resistance: Ampicillin, 100 μg/mL
  Growth temperature: 37°C
  Growth strain: DH5alpha
  Copy number: High Copy
Gene/Insert
  Gene/Insert name: SARS-CoV-2 ORF6 protein
  Species: Severe acute respiratory syndrome coronavirus 2
  Insert size (bp): 179
  Mutation: wt
  Entrez Gene: ORF6 (a.k.a. GU280_gp06)
  Promoter: CMV
  Tag / fusion protein: Cleavable TEV;V5 (C terminal on backbone)
  Cloning method: Unknown
Resource information
  A portion of this plasmid was derived from a plasmid made by: GinkgoBioworks
Depositor comments: NCBI reference sequence: YP_009724394.1
How to cite: pGBW-m4258309 was a gift from Ginkgo Bioworks & Benjie Chen (Addgene plasmid # 154807 ; http://n2t.net/addgene:154807 ; RRID:Addgene_154807)
