[The description below was written by a language model from this plasmid's Addgene catalogue record and pLannotate feature annotations shown in this document.]
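Description:
pGBW-m4258309 is a mammalian expression plasmid for the wild-type ORF6 accessory protein of SARS-CoV-2, built on a pTwist_CMV_Puro_6 backbone from which an AarI site was removed. It is propagated in E. coli as a high-copy plasmid through a ColE1/pUC-type origin and selected with ampicillin via a full-length β-lactamase (AmpR) gene. The sequenced record is about 6.3 kb. A separate cassette, in which the human ubiquitin C promoter drives puromycin N-acetyltransferase followed by a synthetic poly(A) signal, allows puromycin selection of transfected mammalian cells.

The short ORF6 coding sequence sits downstream of the human cytomegalovirus immediate-early enhancer and promoter, and an SV40 polyadenylation signal lies downstream, although it is annotated in the reverse orientation. The catalogue entry lists a C-terminal, backbone-encoded V5 epitope tag joined through a TEV protease cleavage site, which would permit detection or pull-down of the protein and removal of the tag. These elements are not called out separately in the feature table, though there is unannotated space between the ORF6 annotation and the poly(A) signal. The backbone also carries T7 and rrnG transcription terminators, additional synthetic poly(A) signals and β-globin insulator elements around the cassettes, which likely limit read-through and interference between the transcription units.

ORF6 is annotated as an interferon antagonist that tethers nuclear import factors (karyopherin alpha 2 and beta 1) to ER/Golgi membranes. This blocks STAT1 nuclear translocation and the induction of interferon-stimulated genes. The construct is therefore suited to transient or puromycin-selected expression of tagged ORF6 in mammalian cells, for example to study its localisation, host interactions or effects on innate immune signalling, though the record states only that it is for mammalian expression.
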