Features (pLannotate 1.2.2; 20 found; start..end, strand, type, name):
      1..304     +  enhancer       CMV enhancer: human cytomegalovirus immediate early enhancer
    377..394     -  promoter       CMV promoter (fragment): human cytomegalovirus (CMV) immediate early promoter
    457..508     +  promoter       CMVd2 promoter: truncated human cytomegalovirus (CMV) immediate early promoter that yields moderately reduced expression relative to the full-length promoter
    583..765     +  CDS            NS6_SARS2: Experimental evidence at protein level: Swiss-Prot protein existence level 1. Disrupts cell nuclear import complex formation by tethering karyopherin alpha 2 and karyopherin beta 1 to the membrane. Retention of import factors at the ER/Golgi membrane leads to a loss of transport into the nucleus. Thereby prevents STAT1 nuclear translocation in response to interferon signaling, thus blocking the expression of interferon stimulated genes (ISGs) that display multiple antiviral activities (PubMed:33097660). Suppresses IFN-beta production possibly by blocking IRF3 nuclear translocation (PubMed:3297
    881..1002    -  polyA_signal   SV40 poly(A) signal: SV40 polyadenylation signal
   1025..1094    -  CDS            large T antigen (fragment): large T antigen from SV40 (simian virus 40)
   1117..1163    +  terminator     T7 terminator: transcription terminator for bacteriophage T7 RNA polymerase
   1193..1329    +  terminator     rrnG terminator: transcription terminator from the E. coli ribosomal RNA rrnG operon (Albrechtsen et al., 1991)
   1374..1445    +  misc_feature   3' β-globin insulator: insulator downstream of the human β-globin locus (Farrell et al., 2002)
   1671..2259    -  rep_origin     ori: high-copy-number ColE1/pMB1/pBR322/pUC origin of replication
   2431..2495    -  CDS            bla(M) (fragment): β-lactamase lacking the signal sequence; bla(M); allows cytosolic expression of β-lactamase
   2759..3968    +  promoter       UbC promoter: human ubiquitin C promoter
   3972..4569    +  CDS            PuroR (fragment): puromycin N-acetyltransferase; pac from Streptomyces; confers resistance to puromycin
   4598..4646    +  polyA_signal   poly(A) signal: synthetic polyadenylation signal
   4912..5772    +  CDS            AmpR: β-lactamase; bla; confers resistance to ampicillin, carbenicillin, and related antibiotics
   5785..5921    +  terminator     rrnG terminator: transcription terminator from the E. coli ribosomal RNA rrnG operon (Albrechtsen et al., 1991)
   6073..6144    +  misc_feature   5' β-globin insulator: insulator upstream of the human β-globin locus (Farrell et al., 2002)
   6149..6195    -  terminator     T7 terminator: transcription terminator for bacteriophage T7 RNA polymerase
   6213..6261    -  polyA_signal   poly(A) signal: synthetic polyadenylation signal
   6292..6341    +  enhancer       CMV enhancer (fragment): human cytomegalovirus immediate early enhancer
>Addgene plasmid #154807 | pGBW-m4258309 | addgene full sequence | sequence record 317276 | Addgene NGS Result
CGTTACATAACTTACGGTAAATGGCCCGCCTGGCTGACCGCCCAACGACCCCCGCCCATTGACGTCAATA
ATGACGTATGTTCCCATAGTAACGCCAATAGGGACTTTCCATTGACGTCAATGGGTGGAGTATTTACGGT
AAACTGCCCACTTGGCAGTACATCAAGTGTATCATATGCCAAGTACGCCCCCTATTGACGTCAATGACGG
TAAATGGCCCGCCTGGCATTATGCCCAGTACATGACCTTATGGGACTTTCCTACTTGGCAGTACATCTAC
GTATTAGTCATCGCTATTACCATGCTGATGCGGTTTTGGCAGTACATCAATGGGCGTGGATAGCGGTTTG
ACTCACGGGGATTTCCAAGTCTCCACCCCATTGACGTCAATGGGAGTTTGTTTTGGCACCAAAATCAACG
GGACTTTCCAAAATGTCGTAACAACTCCGCCCCATTGACGCAAATGGGCGGTAGGCGTGTACGGTGGGAG
GTCTATATAAGCAGAGCTGGTTTAGTGAACCGTCAGATCAGATCTTTGTCGATCCTACCATCCACTCGAC
ACACCCGCCAGCGGCCGCCACCATGTTTCATCTCGTTGACTTTCAGGTTACTATAGCAGAGATATTACTA
ATTATTATGAGGACTTTTAAAGTTTCCATTTGGAATCTTGATTACATCATAAACCTCATAATTAAAAATT
TATCTAAGTCACTAACTGAGAATAAATATTCTCAATTAGATGAAGAGCAACCAATGGAGATTGATGAAAA
CCTTTACTTTCAGTCGGGGAAACCTATACCCAATCCACTTCTCGGCTTAGATTCTACCTAAGCTAGCTTG
ACTGACTGAGATACAGCGTACCTTCAGCTCACAGACATGATAAGATACATTGATGAGTTTGGACAAACCA
CAACTAGAATGCAGTGAAAAAAATGCTTTATTTGTGAAATTTGTGATGCTATTGCTTTATTTGTAACCAT
TATAAGCTGCAATAAACAAGTTAACAACAACAATTGCATTCATTTTATGTTTCAGGTTCAGGGGGAGGTG
TGGGAGGTTTTTTAAAGCAAGTAAAACCTCTACAAATGTGGTATTGGCCCATCTCTATCGGTATCGTAGC
ATAACCCCTTGGGGCCTCTAAACGGGTCTTGAGGGGTTTTTTGTGCCCCTCGGGCCGGATTGCTATCTAC
CGGCATTGGCGCAGAAAAAAATGCCTGATGCGACGCTGCGCGTCTTATACTCCCACATATGCCAGATTCA
GCAACGGATACGGCTTCCCCAACTTGCCCACTTCCATACGTGTCCTCCTTACCAGAAATTTATCCTTAAG
GTCGTCAGCTATCCTGCAGGCGATCTCTCGATTTCGATCAAGACATTCCTTTAATGGTCTTTTCTGGACA
CCACTAGGGGTCAGAAGTAGTTCATCAAACTTTCTTCCCTCCCTAATCTCATTGGTTACCTTGGGCTATC
GAAACTTAATTAACCAGTCAAGTCAGCTACTTGGCGAGATCGACTTGTCTGGGTTTCGACTACGCTCAGA
ATTGCGTCAGTCAAGTTCGATCTGGTCCTTGCTATTGCACCCGTTCTCCGATTACGAGTTTCATTTAAAT
CATGTGAGCAAAAGGCCAGCAAAAGGCCAGGAACCGTAAAAAGGCCGCGTTGCTGGCGTTTTTCCATAGG
CTCCGCCCCCCTGACGAGCATCACAAAAATCGACGCTCAAGTCAGAGGTGGCGAAACCCGACAGGACTAT
AAAGATACCAGGCGTTTCCCCCTGGAAGCTCCCTCGTGCGCTCTCCTGTTCCGACCCTGCCGCTTACCGG
ATACCTGTCCGCCTTTCTCCCTTCGGGAAGCGTGGCGCTTTCTCATAGCTCACGCTGTAGGTATCTCAGT
TCGGTGTAGGTCGTTCGCTCCAAGCTGGGCTGTGTGCACGAACCCCCCGTTCAGCCCGACCGCTGCGCCT
TATCCGGTAACTATCGTCTTGAGTCCAACCCGGTAAGACACGACTTATCGCCACTGGCAGCAGCCACTGG
TAACAGGATTAGCAGAGCGAGGTATGTAGGCGGTGCTACAGAGTTCTTGAAGTGGTGGCCTAACTACGGC
TACACTAGAAGAACAGTATTTGGTATCTGCGCTCTGCTGAAGCCAGTTACCTTCGGAAAAAGAGTTGGTA
GCTCTTGATCCGGCAAACAAACCACCGCTGGTAGCGGTGGTTTTTTTGTTTGCAAGCAGCAGATTACGCG
CAGAAAAAAAGGATCTCAAGAAGATCCTTTGATCTTTTCTACGGGGTCTGACGCTCAGTGGAACGAAAAC
TCACGTTAAGGGATTTTGGTCATGAGATTATCAAAAAGGATCTTCACCTAGATCCTTTTAAATTAAAAAT
GAAGTTTTAAATCAATCTAAAGTATATATGAGTAAACTTGGTCTGACAGTTACCAATGCTTAATCAGTGA
GGCACCTATCTCAGCGATCTGTCTATTTCGTTCATCCATAGTTGCATTTAAATTTCCGAACTCTCCAAGG
CCCTCGTCGGAAAATCTTCAAACCTTTCGTCCGATCCATCTTGCAGGCTACCTCTCGAACGAACTATCGC
AAGTCTCTTGGCCGGCCTTGCGCCTTGGCTATTGCTTGGCAGCGCCTATCGCCAGGTATTACTCCAATCC
CGAATATCCGAGATCGGGATCACCCGAGAGAAGTTCAACCTACATCCTCAATCCCGATCTATCCGAGATC
CGAGGAATATCGAAATCGGGGCGCGCCTGGCCTCCGCGCCGGGTTTTGGCGCCTCCCGCGGGCGCCCCCC
TCGTCACGGCGAGCGCTGCCACGTCAGACGAAGGGCGCAGGAGCGTCCTGATCCTTCCGCCCGGACGCTC
AGGACAGCGGCCCGCTGCTCATAAGACTCGGCCTTAGAACCCCAGTATCAGCAGAAGGACATTTTAGGAC
GGGACTTGGGTGACTCTAGGGCACTGGTTTTCTTTCCAGAGAGCGGAACAGGCGAGGAAAAGTAGTCCCT
TCTCGGCGATTCTGCGGAGGGATCTCCGTGGGGCGGTGAACGCCGATGATTATATAAGGACGCGCCGGGT
GTGGCACAGCTAGTTCCGTCGCAGCCGGGATTTGGGTCGCGGTTCTTGTTTGTGGATCGCTGTGATCGTC
ACTTGGTGAGTAGCGGGCTGCTGGGCTGGCCGGGGCTTTCGTGGCCGCCGGGCCGCTCGGTGGGACGGAA
GCGTGTGGAGAGACCGCCAAGGGCTGTAGTCTGGGTCCGCGAGCAAGGTTGCCCTGAACTGGGGGTTGGG
GGGAGCGCAGCAAAATGGCGGCTGTTCCCGAGTCTTGAATGGAAGACGCTTGTGAGGCGGGCTGTGAGGT
CGTTGAAACAAGGTGGGGGGCATGGTGGGCGGCAAGAACCCAAGGTCTTGAGCCCTTCGCTAATGCGGGA
AAGCTCTTATTCGGGTGAGATGGGCTGGGCACCATCTGGGGACCCTGACGTGAAGTTTGTCACTGACTGG
AGAACTCGGTTTGTCGTCTGTTGCGGGGGCGGCAGTTATGGCGGTGCCGTTGGGCAGTGCACCCGTACCT
TTGGGAGCGCGCGCCCTCGTCGTGTCGTGACGTCACCCGTTCTGTTGGCTTATAATGCAGGGTGGGGCCA
CCAGCCGGTAGGTGTGCGGTAGGCTTTTCTCCGTCGCAGGACGCAGGGTTCGGGCCTAGGGTAGGCTCTC
CTGAATCGACAGGCGCCGGACCTCTGGTGAGGGGAGGGATAAGTGAGGCGTCAGTTTCTTTGGTCGGTTT
TATGTACCTATCTTCTTAAGTAGCTGAAGCTCCGGTTTTGAACTATGCGCTCGGGGTTGGCGAGTGTGTT
TTGTGAAGTTTTTTAGGCACCTTTTGAAATGTAATCATTTGGGTCAATATGTAATTTTCAGTGTTAGACT
TGTAAATTGTCCGCTAAATTCTGGCCGTTTTTGGCTTTTTTGTTAGACAACATGACCGAGTACAAGCCCA
CGGTGCGCCTCGCCACCCGCGACGACGTCCCCAGGGCCGTACGCACCCTCGCCGCCGCGTTCGCCGACTA
CCCCGCCACGCGCCACACCGTCGATCCGGACCGCCACATCGAGCGGGTCACCGAGCTGCAAGAACTCTTC
CTCACGCGCGTCGGGCTCGACATCGGCAAGGTGTGGGTCGCGGACGACGGCGCCGCGGTGGCGGTCTGGA
CCACGCCGGAGAGCGTCGAAGCGGGGGCGGTGTTCGCCGAGATCGGCCCGCGCATGGCCGAGTTGAGCGG
TTCCCGGCTGGCCGCGCAGCAACAGATGGAGGGCCTCCTGGCGCCGCACCGGCCCAAGGAGCCCGCGTGG
TTCCTGGCCACCGTCGGCGTCTCGCCCGACCACCAGGGCAAGGGTCTGGGCAGCGCCGTCGTGCTCCCCG
GAGTGGAGGCCGCCGAGCGCGCCGGGGTGCCCGCCTTCCTGGAGACCTCCGCGCCCCGCAACCTCCCCTT
CTACGAGCGGCTCGGCTTCACCGTCACCGCCGACGTCGAGGTGCCCGAAGGACCGCGCACCTGGTGCATG
ACCCGCAAGCCCGGTGCCTAGGCTAGTATGTAAGCCTAGTCTTAGATAATAAAATCGCTATCCATCGAAG
ATGGATGTGTGTTGGTTTTTTGTGTGTGTAACGCTAGGCGCGCCTGGTGTACCGAGAACGATCCTCTCAG
TGCGAGTCTCGACGATCCATATCGTTGCTTGGCAGTCAGCCAGTCGGAATCCAGCTTGGGACCCAGGAAG
TCCAATCGTCAGATATTGTACTCAAGCCTGGTCACGGCAGCGTACCGATCTGTTTAAACCTAGATATTGA
TAGTCTGATCGGTCAACGTATAATCGAGTCCTAGCTTTTGCAAACATCTATCAAGAGACAGGATCAGCAG
GAGGCTTTCGCATGAGTATTCAACATTTCCGTGTCGCCCTTATTCCCTTTTTTGCGGCATTTTGCCTTCC
TGTTTTTGCTCACCCAGAAACGCTGGTGAAAGTAAAAGATGCTGAAGATCAGTTGGGTGCGCGAGTGGGT
TACATCGAACTGGATCTCAACAGCGGTAAGATCCTTGAGAGTTTTCGCCCCGAAGAACGCTTTCCAATGA
TGAGCACTTTTAAAGTTCTGCTATGTGGCGCGGTATTATCCCGTATTGACGCCGGGCAAGAGCAACTCGG
TCGCCGCATACACTATTCTCAGAATGACTTGGTTGAGTATTCACCAGTCACAGAAAAGCATCTTACGGAT
GGCATGACAGTAAGAGAATTATGCAGTGCTGCCATAACCATGAGTGATAACACTGCGGCCAACTTACTTC
TGACAACGATTGGAGGACCGAAGGAGCTAACCGCTTTTTTGCACAACATGGGGGATCATGTAACTCGCCT
TGATCGTTGGGAACCGGAGCTGAATGAAGCCATACCAAACGACGAGCGTGACACCACGATGCCTGTAGCA
ATGGCAACAACCTTGCGTAAACTATTAACTGGCGAACTACTTACTCTAGCTTCCCGGCAACAGTTGATAG
ACTGGATGGAGGCGGATAAAGTTGCAGGACCACTTCTGCGCTCGGCCCTTCCGGCTGGCTGGTTTATTGC
TGATAAATCTGGAGCCGGTGAGCGTGGGTCTCGCGGTATCATTGCAGCACTGGGGCCAGATGGTAAGCCC
TCCCGTATCGTAGTTATCTACACGACGGGGAGTCAGGCAACTATGGATGAACGAAATAGACAGATCGCTG
AGATAGGTGCCTCACTGATTAAGCATTGGTAACCGATTCTAGGTGCATTGGCGCAGAAAAAAATGCCTGA
TGCGACGCTGCGCGTCTTATACTCCCACATATGCCAGATTCAGCAACGGATACGGCTTCCCCAACTTGCC
CACTTCCATACGTGTCCTCCTTACCAGAAATTTATCCTTAAGATCCCGAATCGTTTAAACTCGACTCTGG
CTCTATCGAATCTCCGTCGTTTCGAGCTTACGCGAACAGCCGTGGCGCTCATTTGCTCGTCGGGCATCGA
ATCTCGTCAGCTATCGTCAGCTTACCTTTTTGGCAGCGATCGCGGCTCCCGACATCTTGGACCATTAGCT
CCACAGGTATCTTCTTCCCTCTAGTGGTCATAACAGCAGCTTCAGCTACCTCTCAATTCAAAAAACCCCT
CAAGACCCGTTTAGAGGCCCCAAGGGGTTATGCTATCAATCGTTGCGTTACACACACAAAAAACCAACAC
ACATCCATCTTCGATGGATAGCGATTTTATTATCTAACTGCTGATCGAGTGTAGCCAGATCTAGTAATCA
ATTACGGGGTCATTAGTTCATAGCCCATATATGGAGTTCCG
